Addgene plasmid #162811: pAS1_4xh7SKPylT_EF1_BsmBI_(C1A)-Intein_DD
Purpose: Control STELLA destination plasmid for C-terminal labelled proteins. Contains restriction sites for golden gate cloning.
Depositing lab: Simon Elsaesser. Depositing organization: Karolinska Institutet. Publication: Universal Single-Residue Terminal Labels for Fluorescent Live Cell Imaging of Microproteins. Lafranchi L, Schlesinger D, Kimler KJ, Elsasser SJ. J Am Chem Soc. 2020 Nov 25;142(47):20080-20087. doi: 10.1021/jacs.0c09574. Epub 2020 Nov 11. PubMed 33175524.
Backbone
  Vector backbone: pAS
  Vector type: Mammalian Expression ; PiggyBac
Growth in bacteria
  Bacterial resistance: Ampicillin, 100 μg/mL
  Growth temperature: 37°C
  Growth strain: NEB Stable
  Copy number: High Copy
Gene/Insert
  Gene/Insert name: BsmBI_(C1A)-Intein_DD
  Species: H. sapiens (human)
  Mutation: Intein(Cys1,Ala)
  Promoter: EF1alpha
  Cloning method: Restriction Enzyme; 5′ cloning site Unknown (unknown if destroyed)
Terms and licenses: Academic/Nonprofit Terms; Industry Terms: Not Available to Industry
How to cite: pAS1_4xh7SKPylT_EF1_BsmBI_(C1A)-Intein_DD was a gift from Simon Elsaesser (Addgene plasmid # 162811 ; http://n2t.net/addgene:162811 ; RRID:Addgene_162811)
