[The description below was written by a language model from this plasmid's Addgene catalogue record and pLannotate feature annotations shown in this document.]
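Description:
pAS1_4xh7SKPylT_EF1_BsmBI_(C1A)-Intein_DD is a 7.7 kb mammalian expression plasmid on the pAS backbone, catalogued as a PiggyBac-type vector. It serves as the control destination plasmid of the STELLA system for C-terminal labelling of proteins. It is maintained in E. coli at high copy through a ColE1/pUC-type origin with ampicillin selection (AmpR under its bla promoter). It also carries an f1 origin and remnants of a lacZα/lac promoter cloning region. The automated annotation does not call the PiggyBac terminal repeats. It does report two short fragments matched to a phage lambda portal protein flanking the mammalian cassettes, and these hits are of uncertain significance. No mammalian selection marker is annotated.

The payload has two parts. Upstream lie four tandem tRNA genes, which the plasmid name identifies as pyrrolysyl tRNA (PylT) copies driven by human 7SK promoters. Such tRNA arrays are used for amber suppression and noncanonical amino acid incorporation, although no matching synthetase is annotated here. Downstream, an EF-1α core promoter joined to an HTLV-1 5' LTR fragment drives the expression cassette. This cassette begins with BsmBI sites for Golden Gate insertion of a gene of interest. These are followed by an intein annotated as derived from Synechocystis DnaE and by an FKBP12-based destabilization domain optimised as a C-terminal tag. A WPRE fragment and an SV40 polyadenylation signal complete the unit.

The intein carries a Cys1-to-Ala substitution. Since the first cysteine is normally the catalytic residue that initiates intein cleavage or splicing, this change probably prevents release of the intein–DD module, which would fit the plasmid's designation as a control. The record does not spell out the mechanism.
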