Features (pLannotate 1.2.2; 22 found; start..end, strand, type, name):
    118..546     -  rep_origin     f1 ori (sequence partly withheld): f1 bacteriophage origin of replication; arrow indicates direction of (+) strand synthesis
    551..706     -  CDS            lacZα (fragment): LacZα fragment of β-galactosidase; lacZ fragment
    708..827     +  CDS            B (fragment): PORTL_LAMBD - Experimental evidence at protein level: Swiss-Prot protein existence level 1. Forms the portal vertex of the capsid (PubMed:6228056, PubMed:6232391). This portal plays critical roles in head assembly, genome packaging, neck/tail attachment, and genome ejection (Probable). The portal protein multimerizes as a single ring-shaped homododecamer arranged around a central channel (PubMed:6232391). Binds to the terminase subunits to form the packaging machine (PubMed:7799432). From Escherichia phage lambda (Bacteriophage lambda).
   1340..1408    -  ncRNA          tRNA: Accession: RF00005 - tRNA
   1669..1737    -  ncRNA          tRNA: Accession: RF00005 - tRNA
   1998..2066    -  ncRNA          tRNA: Accession: RF00005 - tRNA
   2327..2395    -  ncRNA          tRNA: Accession: RF00005 - tRNA
   2687..2898    +  promoter       EF-1α core promoter: core promoter for human elongation factor EF-1α
   2911..3179    +  LTR            5' LTR (truncated): truncated 5' long terminal repeat (LTR) from human T-cell leukemia virus (HTLV) type 1
   3246..3728    +  CDS            dnaE-N (fragment): DPO3A_SYNY3 - Experimental evidence at protein level: Swiss-Prot protein existence level 1. DNA polymerase III is a complex, multichain enzyme responsible for most of the replicative synthesis in bacteria. This DNA polymerase also exhibits 3' to 5' exonuclease activity. The alpha chain is the DNA polymerase (By similarity). From Synechocystis sp. (strain PCC 6803 / Kazusa).
   3747..4068    +  CDS            DD-C (fragment): destabilization domain that can be stabilized by Shield1 in the ProteoTuner™ system FKBP12 mutant optimized for use as a C-terminal tag
   4076..4182    +  misc_feature   WPRE (fragment): woodchuck hepatitis virus posttranscriptional regulatory element
   4191..4312    +  polyA_signal   SV40 poly(A) signal: SV40 polyadenylation signal
   4330..4422    +  ncRNA          G-CSF SLDE: Accession: RF00183 - G-CSF factor stem-loop destabilising element (SLDE)
   5119..5586    +  CDS            B (fragment): PORTL_LAMBD - Experimental evidence at protein level: Swiss-Prot protein existence level 1. Forms the portal vertex of the capsid (PubMed:6228056, PubMed:6232391). This portal plays critical roles in head assembly, genome packaging, neck/tail attachment, and genome ejection (Probable). The portal protein multimerizes as a single ring-shaped homododecamer arranged around a central channel (PubMed:6232391). Binds to the terminase subunits to form the packaging machine (PubMed:7799432). From Escherichia phage lambda (Bacteriophage lambda).
   5624..5640    -  protein_bind   lac operator: The lac repressor binds to the lac operator to inhibit transcription in E. coli. This inhibition can be relieved by adding lactose or isopropyl-β-D-thiogalactopyranoside (IPTG). lac repressor encoded by lacI
   5648..5678    -  promoter       lac promoter: promoter for the E. coli lac operon
   5693..5714    -  protein_bind   CAP binding site: CAP binding activates transcription in the presence of cAMP. E. coli catabolite activator protein
   5727..5819    -  CDS            lacI (fragment): lac repressor; lacI; The lac repressor binds to the lac operator to inhibit transcription in E. coli. This inhibition can be relieved by adding lactose or isopropyl-β-D-thiogalactopyranoside (IPTG).
   6002..6590    -  rep_origin     ori: high-copy-number ColE1/pMB1/pBR322/pUC origin of replication
   6761..7621    -  CDS            AmpR: β-lactamase; bla; confers resistance to ampicillin, carbenicillin, and related antibiotics
   7622..65      -  promoter       AmpR promoter (across the origin): bla
>Addgene plasmid #162811 | pAS1_4xh7SKPylT_EF1_BsmBI_(C1A)-Intein_DD | addgene full sequence | sequence record 318683 | Addgene NGS Result
TATTGTCTCATGAGCGGATACATATTTGAATGTATTTAGAAAAATAAACAAATAGGGGTTCCGCGCACAT
TTCCCCGAAAAGTGCCACCTAAATTGTAAGCGTTAATATTTTGTTAAAATTCGCGTTAAATTTTTGTTAA
ATCAGCTCATTTTTTAACCAATAGGCCGAAATCGGCAAAATCCCTTATAAATCAAAAGAATAGACCGAGA
TAGGGT
[37 nt withheld, positions 217-253]
AAAGAACGTGGACTCCAACGTCAAAGG
[49 nt withheld, positions 281-329]
T
[91 nt withheld, positions 331-421]
G
[124 nt withheld, positions 423-546]
CCCATTCGCCATTCAGGCTGCGCAACTGTTGGGAAGGGCGATCGGTGCGGGCCTCTTCGCTATTACGCCA
GCTGGCGAAAGGGGGATGTGCTGCAAGGCGATTAAGTTGGGTAACGCCAGGGTTTTCCCAGTCACGACGT
TGTAAAACGACGGCCAGTGAGCGCGCCTCGTTCATTCACGTTTTTGAACCCGTGGAGGACGGGCAGACTC
GCGGTGCAAATGTGTTTTACAGCGTGATGGAGCAGATGAAGATGCTCGACACGCTGCAGAACACGCAGCT
AGATTAACCCTAGAAAGATAATCATATTGTGACGTACGTTAAAGATAATCATGTGTAAAATTGACGCATG
TGTTTTATCGGTCTGTATATCGAGGTTTATTTATTAATTTGAATAGATATTAAGTTTTATTATATTTACA
CTTACATACTAATAATAAATTCAACAAACAATTTATTTATGTTTATTTATTTATTAAAAAAAACAAAAAC
TCAAAATTTCTTCTATAAAGTAACAAAACTTTTATGAGGGACAGCCCCCCCCCAAAGCCCCCAGGGATGT
AATTACGTCCCTCCCCCGCTAGGGGGCAGCAGCGAGCCGCCCGGGGCTCCGCTCCGGTCCGGCGCTCCCC
CCGCATCCCCGAGCCGGCAGCGTGCGGGGACAGCCCGGGCACGGGGAAGGTGGCACGGGATCGCTTTCCT
CTGAACGCTTCTCGCTGCTCTTTGAGCCTGCAGACACCTGGGGGGATACGGGGAAAAGGCCTCCACGGCC
AACTAGTGAAAAACCGCACTTGTCCGGAAACCCCGGGAATCTAACCCGGCTGAACGGATTTAGAGTCCGT
TCGATCTACATGATCAGGTTTCCGAGGTACCCAGGCGGCGCACAAGCTATATAAACCTGAAGGAAATCTC
AACTTTACACTTAGGTCAAGTTACTTATCGTACTAGAGCTTCAGCAGGAAATTTAACTAAAATCTAATTT
AACCAGCATAGCAAATATCATTTATTCCCAAAATGCTAAAGTTTGAGATAAACGGACTTGATTTCCGGCT
GTTTTGACACTATCCAGAATGCCTTGCAGATGGGTGGGGCATGCTAAATACTGCAGGAAAAACCGCACTT
GTCCGGAAACCCCGGGAATCTAACCCGGCTGAACGGATTTAGAGTCCGTTCGATCTACATGATCAGGTTT
CCGAGGTACCCAGGCGGCGCACAAGCTATATAAACCTGAAGGAAATCTCAACTTTACACTTAGGTCAAGT
TACTTATCGTACTAGAGCTTCAGCAGGAAATTTAACTAAAATCTAATTTAACCAGCATAGCAAATATCAT
TTATTCCCAAAATGCTAAAGTTTGAGATAAACGGACTTGATTTCCGGCTGTTTTGACACTATCCAGAATG
CCTTGCAGATGGGTGGGGCATGCTAAATACTGCAGGAAAAACCGCACTTGTCCGGAAACCCCGGGAATCT
AACCCGGCTGAACGGATTTAGAGTCCGTTCGATCTACATGATCAGGTTTCCGAGGTACCCAGGCGGCGCA
CAAGCTATATAAACCTGAAGGAAATCTCAACTTTACACTTAGGTCAAGTTACTTATCGTACTAGAGCTTC
AGCAGGAAATTTAACTAAAATCTAATTTAACCAGCATAGCAAATATCATTTATTCCCAAAATGCTAAAGT
TTGAGATAAACGGACTTGATTTCCGGCTGTTTTGACACTATCCAGAATGCCTTGCAGATGGGTGGGGCAT
GCTAAATACTGCAGGAAAAACCGCACTTGTCCGGAAACCCCGGGAATCTAACCCGGCTGAACGGATTTAG
AGTCCGTTCGATCTACATGATCAGGTTTCCGAGGTACCCAGGCGGCGCACAAGCTATATAAACCTGAAGG
AAATCTCAACTTTACACTTAGGTCAAGTTACTTATCGTACTAGAGCTTCAGCAGGAAATTTAACTAAAAT
CTAATTTAACCAGCATAGCAAATATCATTTATTCCCAAAATGCTAAAGTTTGAGATAAACGGACTTGATT
TCCGGCTGTTTTGACACTATCCAGAATGCCTTGCAGATGGGTGGGGCATGCTAAATACTGCAGAACTAGT
GCTCTAGAAAGGATCTGCGATCGCTCCGGTGCCCGTCAGTGGGCAGAGCGCACATCGCCCACAGTCCCCG
AGAAGTTGGGGGGAGGGGTCGGCAATTGAACGGGTGCCTAGAGAAGGTGGCGCGGGGTAAACTGGGAAAG
TGATGTCGTGTACTGGCTCCGCCTTTTTCCCGAGGGTGGGGGAGAACCGTATATAAGTGCAGTAGTCGCC
GTGAACGTTCTTTTTCGCAACGGGTTTGCCGCCAGAACACAGCTGAAGCTTCGAGGGGCTCGCATCTCTC
CTTCACGCGCCCGCCGCCCTACCTGAGGCCGCCATCCACGCCGGTTGAGTCGCGTTCTGCCGCCTCCCGC
CTGTGGTGCCTCCTGAACTGCGTCCGCCGTCTAGGTAAGTTTAAAGCTCAGGTCGAGACCGGGCCTTTGT
CCGGCGCTCCCTTGGAGCCTACCTAGACTCAGCCGGCTCTCCACGCTTTGCCTGACCCTGCTTGCTCAAC
TCTACGTCTTTGTTTCGTTTTCTGTTCTGCGCCGTTACAGATCCAAGCTGTGACCGGCGCCTACTCTAGA
GCTAGCGAATTCGCCACCAGAGACGGTTCCGTCTCAGCCCTCAGTTTTGGCACCGAAATTTTAACCGTTG
AGTACGGCCCATTGCCCATTGGCAAAATTGTGAGTGAAGAAATTAATTGTTCTGTGTACAGTGTTGATCC
AGAAGGGAGAGTTTACACCCAGGCGATCGCCCAATGGCATGACCGGGGAGAGCAGGAAGTATTGGAATAT
GAATTGGAAGATGGTTCAGTAATCCGAGCTACCTCTGACCACCGCTTTTTAACCACCGATTATCAACTGT
TGGCGATCGAAGAAATTTTTGCTAGGCAACTGGACTTGTTGACTTTAGAAAATATTAAGCAAACTGAAGA
AGCTCTTGACAACCATCGTCTTCCCTTTCCATTACTTGACGCTGGGACAATTAAAATGGTTAAAGTTATC
GGTCGTCGTTCCCTCGGAGTGCAAAGAATATTTGATATTGGTCTTCCCCAAGACCATAATTTTCTGCTAG
CCAATGGGGCGATCGCCGCCGCCTGCTTCAACGAATTCGAATTCCTCGAGGGAGTGCAGGTGGAAACCAT
CTCCCCAGGTGACGGGCGCACCTTCCCCAAGCGCGGCCAGACCTGCGTGGTGCACTACACCGGGATGCTT
GGAGATGGAAAGAAAGTTGACTCCTCCCGGGACAGAAACAAGCCCTTTAAGTTTATGCTAGGCAAGCAGG
AGGTGATCCGAGGCTGGGAAGAAGGGGTTGCCCAGATGAGTGTGGGTCAGGGAGCCAAACTGACTATATC
TCCAGATTATGCCTATGGTGCCACTGGGCACCCAGGCATCATCCCACCACATGCCACTCTCGTCTTCGAT
GTGGAGCTTCTAGAACTGGAATGATCGACAATCAACCTCTGGATTACAAAATTTGTGAAAGATTGACTGG
TATTCTTAACTATGTTGCTCCTTTTACGCTATGTGGATACGCTGCTTTAATGCCTTTGTATCATGCGTTA
ACTAAACTTGTTTATTGCAGCTTATAATGGTTACAAATAAAGCAATAGCATCACAAATTTCACAAATAAA
GCATTTTTTTCACTGCATTCTAGTTGTGGTTTGTCCAAACTCATCAATGTATCTTATCATGTCTGGAATT
GACTCAAATGATGTCAATTAGTCTATCAGAAGCTCATCTGGTCTCCCTTCCGGGGGACAAGACATCCCTG
TTTAATATTTAAACAGCAGTGTTCCCAAACTGGGTTCTTATATCCCTTGCTCTGGTCAACCAGGTTGCAG
GGTTTCCTGTCCTCACAGGAACGAAGTCCCTAAAGAAACAGTGGCAGCCAGGTTTAGCCCCGGAATTGAC
TGGATTCCTTTTTTAGGGCCCATTGGTATGGCTTTTTCCCCGTATCCCCCCAGGTGTCTGCAGGCTCAAA
GAGCAGCGAGAAGCGTTCAGAGGAAAGCGATCCCGTGCCACCTTCCCCGTGCCCGGGCTGTCCCCGCACG
CTGCCGGCTCGGGGATGCGGGGGGAGCGCCGGACCGGAGCGGAGCCCCGGGCGGCTCGCTGCTGCCCCCT
AGCGGGGGAGGGACGTAATTACATCCCTGGGGGCTTTGGGGGGGGGCTGTCCCTGATATCTATAACAAGA
AAATATATATATAATAAGTTATCACGTAAGTAGAACATGAAATAACAATATAATTATCGTATGAGTTAAA
TCTTAAAAGTCACGTAAAAGATAATCATGCGTCATTTTGACTCACGCGGTCGTTATAGTTCAAAATCAGT
GACACTTACCGCATTGACAAGCACGCCTCACGGGAGCTCCAAGCGGCGACTGAGATGTCCTAAATGCACA
GCGACGGATTCGCGCTATTTAGAAAGAGAGAGCAATATTTCAAGAATGCATGCGTCAATTTTACGCAGAC
TATCTTTCTAGGGTTAATCTAGCTGCATCAGGATCATATCGTCGGGTCTTTTTTCCGGCTCAGTCATCGC
CCAAGCTGGCGCTATCTGGGCATCGGGGAGGAAGAAGCCCGTGCCTTTTCCCGCGAGGTTGAAGCGGCAT
GGAAAGAGTTTGCCGAGGATGACTGCTGCTGCATTGACGTTGAGCGAAAACGCACGTTTACCATGATGAT
TCGGGAAGGTGTGGCCATGCACGCCTTTAACGGTGAACTGTTCGTTCAGGCCACCTGGGATACCAGTTCG
TCGCGGCTTTTCCGGACACAGTTCCGGATGGTCAGCCCGAAGCGCATCAGCAACCCGAACAATACCGGCG
ACAGCCGGAACTGCCGTGCCGGTGTGCAGATTAATGACAGCGGTGCGGCGCTGGGATATTACGTCAGCGA
GGACGGGTATCCTGGCTGGATGCCGCAGAAATGGACATGGATACCCCGTGAGTTACCCGGCGGGCGCGCT
TGGCGTAATCATGGTCATAGCTGTTTCCTGTGTGAAATTGTTATCCGCTCACAATTCCACACAACATACG
AGCCGGAAGCATAAAGTGTAAAGCCTGGGGTGCCTAATGAGTGAGCTAACTCACATTAATTGCGTTGCGC
TCACTGCCCGCTTTCCAGTCGGGAAACCTGTCGTGCCAGCTGCATTAATGAATCGGCCAACGCGCGGGGA
GAGGCGGTTTGCGTATTGGGCGCTCTTCCGCTTCCTCGCTCACTGACTCGCTGCGCTCGGTCGTTCGGCT
GCGGCGAGCGGTATCAGCTCACTCAAAGGCGGTAATACGGTTATCCACAGAATCAGGGGATAACGCAGGA
AAGAACATGTGAGCAAAAGGCCAGCAAAAGGCCAGGAACCGTAAAAAGGCCGCGTTGCTGGCGTTTTTCC
ATAGGCTCCGCCCCCCTGACGAGCATCACAAAAATCGACGCTCAAGTCAGAGGTGGCGAAACCCGACAGG
ACTATAAAGATACCAGGCGTTTCCCCCTGGAAGCTCCCTCGTGCGCTCTCCTGTTCCGACCCTGCCGCTT
ACCGGATACCTGTCCGCCTTTCTCCCTTCGGGAAGCGTGGCGCTTTCTCATAGCTCACGCTGTAGGTATC
TCAGTTCGGTGTAGGTCGTTCGCTCCAAGCTGGGCTGTGTGCACGAACCCCCCGTTCAGCCCGACCGCTG
CGCCTTATCCGGTAACTATCGTCTTGAGTCCAACCCGGTAAGACACGACTTATCGCCACTGGCAGCAGCC
ACTGGTAACAGGATTAGCAGAGCGAGGTATGTAGGCGGTGCTACAGAGTTCTTGAAGTGGTGGCCTAACT
ACGGCTACACTAGAAGAACAGTATTTGGTATCTGCGCTCTGCTGAAGCCAGTTACCTTCGGAAAAAGAGT
TGGTAGCTCTTGATCCGGCAAACAAACCACCGCTGGTAGCGGTGGTTTTTTTGTTTGCAAGCAGCAGATT
ACGCGCAGAAAAAAAGGATCTCAAGAAGATCCTTTGATCTTTTCTACGGGGTCTGACGCTCAGTGGAACG
AAAACTCACGTTAAGGGATTTTGGTCATGAGATTATCAAAAAGGATCTTCACCTAGATCCTTTTAAATTA
AAAATGAAGTTTTAAATCAATCTAAAGTATATATGAGTAAACTTGGTCTGACAGTTACCAATGCTTAATC
AGTGAGGCACCTATCTCAGCGATCTGTCTATTTCGTTCATCCATAGTTGCCTGACTCCCCGTCGTGTAGA
TAACTACGATACGGGAGGGCTTACCATCTGGCCCCAGTGCTGCAATGATACCGCGAGACCCACGCTCACC
GGCTCCAGATTTATCAGCAATAAACCAGCCAGCCGGAAGGGCCGAGCGCAGAAGTGGTCCTGCAACTTTA
TCCGCCTCCATCCAGTCTATTAATTGTTGCCGGGAAGCTAGAGTAAGTAGTTCGCCAGTTAATAGTTTGC
GCAACGTTGTTGCCATTGCTACAGGCATCGTGGTGTCACGCTCGTCGTTTGGTATGGCTTCATTCAGCTC
CGGTTCCCAACGATCAAGGCGAGTTACATGATCCCCCATGTTGTGCAAAAAAGCGGTTAGCTCCTTCGGT
CCTCCGATCGTTGTCAGAAGTAAGTTGGCCGCAGTGTTATCACTCATGGTTATGGCAGCACTGCATAATT
CTCTTACTGTCATGCCATCCGTAAGATGCTTTTCTGTGACTGGTGAGTACTCAACCAAGTCATTCTGAGA
ATAGTGTATGCGGCGACCGAGTTGCTCTTGCCCGGCGTCAATACGGGATAATACCGCGCCACATAGCAGA
ACTTTAAAAGTGCTCATCATTGGAAAACGTTCTTCGGGGCGAAAACTCTCAAGGATCTTACCGCTGTTGA
GATCCAGTTCGATGTAACCCACTCGTGCACCCAACTGATCTTCAGCATCTTTTACTTTCACCAGCGTTTC
TGGGTGAGCAAAAACAGGAAGGCAAAATGCCGCAAAAAAGGGAATAAGGGCGACACGGAAATGTTGAATA
CTCATACTCTTCCTTTTTCAATATTATTGAAGCATTTATCAGGGT
