>Addgene plasmid #162811 | pAS1_4xh7SKPylT_EF1_BsmBI_(C1A)-Intein_DD | depositor partial sequence | sequence record 315562 | Sanger sequencing of the insert (EF1_forward primer)
ATGACTGATCGATTCTGTTCTGCGCCGTTACAGATCCAAGCTGTGACCGGCGCCTACTCTAGAGCTAGCG
AATTCGCCACCAGAGACGGTTCCGTCTCAGCCCTCAGTTTTGGCACCGAAATTTTAACCGTTGAGTACGG
CCCATTGCCCATTGGCAAAATTGTGAGTGAAGAAATTAATTGTTCTGTGTACAGTGTTGATCCAGAAGGG
AGAGTTTACACCCAGGCGATCGCCCAATGGCATGACCGGGGAGAGCAGGAAGTATTGGAATATGAATTGG
AAGATGGTTCAGTAATCCGAGCTACCTCTGACCACCGCTTTTTAACCACCGATTATCAACTGTTGGCGAT
CGAAGAAATTTTTGCTAGGCAACTGGACTTGTTGACTTTAGAAAATATTAAGCAAACTGAAGAAGCTCTT
GACAACCATCGTCTTCCCTTTCCATTACTTGACGCTGGGACAATTAAAATGGTTAAAGTTATCGGTCGTC
GTTCCCTCGGAGTGCAAAGAATATTTGATATTGGTCTTCCCCAAGACCATAATTTTCTGCTAGCCAATGG
GGCGATCGCCGCCGCCTGCTTCAACGAATTCGAATTCCTCGAGGGAGTGCAGGTGGAAACCATCTCCCCA
GGTGACGGGCGCACCTTCCCCAAGCGCGGCCAGACCTGCGTGGTGCACTACACCGGGATGCTTGGAGATG
GAAAGAAAGTTGACTCCTCCCGGGACAGAAACAAGCCCTTTAAGTTTATGCTAGGCAAGCAGGAGGTGAT
CCGAGGCTGGGAAGAAGGGGTTGCCCAGATGAGTGTGGGTCAGGGAGCCAAACTGACTATATCTCCAGAT
TATGCCTATGGTGCCACTGGGCACCCAGGCATCATCCCACCACATGCCACTCTCGTCTTCGATGTGGAGC
TTCTAGAACTGGAATGATCGACAATCAACCTCTGGATTACAAAATTTGTGAAAGATTGACTGGTATTCTT
AACTATGTTGCTCCTTTTACGCTATGTGGATACGCTGCTTTAAGGCCTTTGGATCAGGCGTTAACTAAAC
TTGGTTATTGCGACCTTTAAAGGGGTTCCAAAAAAGCAATAGCCTCCCAAATTTCCCAAATAAAGCCTTT
TTTTCCCGGGCTCCCAATTGGGGGTTGGCCAAACCCCCCAGGGGTTTTTAAACGGGGGGGGGAATGCC
